>Addgene plasmid #201722 | pJet1.2-tHe-Tub2C | addgene full sequence | sequence record 399764 | Addgene NGS Result
GCCCCTGCAGCCGAATTATATTATTTTTGCCAAATAATTTTTAACAAAAGCTCTGAAGTCTTCTTCATTT
AAATTCTTAGATGATACTTCATCTGGAAAATTGTCCCAATTAGTAGCATCACGCTGTGAGTAAGTTCTAA
ACCATTTTTTTATTGTTGTATTATCTCTAATCTTACTACTCGATGAGTTTTCGGTATTATCTCTATTTTT
AACTTGGAGCAGGTTCCATTCATTGTTTTTTTCATCATAGTGAATAAAATCAACTGCTTTAACACTTGTG
CCTGAACACCATATCCATCCGGCGTAATACGACTCACTATAGGGAGAGCGGCCGCCAGATCTTCCGGATG
GCTCGAGTTTTTCAGCAAGATCACTAGTCAGTTTCCGCATCCTCCTCGTCAAAATCTCCTTCATCGTCGG
CGGTTGCTTCTTGATACTGTTGGTACTCCGAGATGAGGTCATTCATATTGCTCTCAGCCTCAGTGAACTC
CATCTCGTCCATTCCTTCTCCGGTGTACCAATGCAGGAAGGCCTTACGCCGAAACATGGCGGTAAATTGG
TCGGAGATCCGTTTGAACAGCTCTTGGATAGCTGTTGTGTTACCAATAAAGGTCGCCGACATCTTCAGAC
CCCGAGGAGGAATGTCACATACCGCAATCTTGACATTGTTGGGAATCCATTCGACAAAGTAGCTGCTGTT
TTTGTTCTGCACGTTCAGCATATTTTCATCCACTTCCTTCATACTCATCCGGCCGCGAAAGATGGCCGCA
ACAGTCAAGTACCGCCCGTGGCGGGGATCGCAGGCCGCCATCATATTTTTCGAGTCAAACATCTGGGTGG
TCAACTCGGTCACCGAGAGATTACGATAAATTTGGCTGCCGCGCGAGGTTAGCGGAGCGAAGCCCGGCAT
GAAGAAATGCAGTCGCGGGAAGGGCACCATGTTGACGGCCAGTTTACGAAGATCCGCGTTCAGTTGCCCG
GGGAAGCGCAGACAGGTAGTCACACCGGACATTGTCATTGACACGAGATGATTGAGGTCGCCATAGGTGG
GAGTGGTCAGTTTGAGGGTGCGGAAACAGATGTCGTACAAAGCTTCGTTGTCGATACAGAAGGTCTCATC
GGTGTTCTCCACTAACTGGTGAACGGAAAGGGTGGCGTTGTATGGTTCAACCACTGTGTCGGAAACCTTG
GGAGATGGGACGACACTGAACGACATCATGATGCGGTCGGGGTATTCTTCGCGGATCTTGGAGATCATCA
GCGTTCCCATTCCGGATCCCGTGCCACCACCCAGGGAATGCGCCAGTTGGAAGCCCTGCAGGCAGTCGCA
ACTCTCCGCTTCACGCCGGACCACATCCATCACCGCGTCCACCAGTTCGGCGCCCTCGGTGTAGTGGCCT
TTGGCCCAGTTGTTCCCCGCTCCGCTCTGACCGAAGATAAAATTGTCCGGGCGAAATAGTTGACCGAAAG
TCGAAGACCGGACCGAGTCCATCGTTCCTGGCTCCAGATCCACCAGAACTGCACGCGGCACATATTTCCC
GCCGCCAGCTTCGTTGTAATAGACATTGACGCGTTCTAACTGCAAGTCCGAAGTCCCGCGGTAAGATCCA
GTTGGATCGATGCCGTGCTCGTCCGATATCACTTCCCAAAACTTTGATCCAATTTGGTTCCCGCACTGAC
CGGCCTGGAGATGGACAATCTCCCTCATGGTTACCTTGTTTAGCTATCTTTCTAGAAGATCTCCTACAAT
ATTCTCAGCTGCCATGGAAAATCGATGTTCTTCTTTTATTCTCTCAAGATTTTCAGGCTGTATATTAAAA
CTTATATTAAGAACTATGCTAACCACCTCATCAGGAACCGTTGTAGGTGGCGTGGGTTTTCTTGGCAATC
GACTCTCATGAAAACTACGAGCTAAATATTCAATATGTTCCTCTTGACCAACTTTATTCTGCATTTTTTT
TGAACGAGGTTTAGAGCAAGCTTCAGGAAACTGAGACAGGAATTTTATTAAAAATTTAAATTTTGAAGAA
AGTTCAGGGTTAATAGCATCCATTTTTTGCTTTGCAAGTTCCTCAGCATTCTTAACAAAAGACGTCTCTT
TTGACATGTTTAAAGTTTAAACCTCCTGTGTGAAATTATTATCCGCTCATAATTCCACACATTATACGAG
CCGGAAGCATAAAGTGTAAAGCCTGGGGTGCCTAATGAGTGAGCTAACTCACATTAATTGCGTTGCGCTC
ACTGCCAATTGCTTTCCAGTCGGGAAACCTGTCGTGCCAGCTGCATTAATGAATCGGCCAACGCGCGGGG
AGAGGCGGTTTGCGTATTGGGCGCTCTTCCGCTTCCTCGCTCACTGACTCGCTGCGCTCGGTCGTTCGGC
TGCGGCGAGCGGTATCAGCTCACTCAAAGGCGGTAATACGGTTATCCACAGAATCAGGGGATAACGCAGG
AAAGAACATGTGAGCAAAAGGCCAGCAAAAGGCCAGGAACCGTAAAAAGGCCGCGTTGCTGGCGTTTTTC
CATAGGCTCCGCCCCCCTGACGAGCATCACAAAAATCGACGCTCAAGTCAGAGGTGGCGAAACCCGACAG
GACTATAAAGATACCAGGCGTTTCCCCCTGGAAGCTCCCTCGTGCGCTCTCCTGTTCCGACCCTGCCGCT
TACCGGATACCTGTCCGCCTTTCTCCCTTCGGGAAGCGTGGCGCTTTCTCATAGCTCACGCTGTAGGTAT
CTCAGTTCGGTGTAGGTCGTTCGCTCCAAGCTGGGCTGTGTGCACGAACCCCCCGTTCAGCCCGACCGCT
GCGCCTTATCCGGTAACTATCGTCTTGAGTCCAACCCGGTAAGACACGACTTATCGCCACTGGCAGCAGC
CACTGGTAACAGGATTAGCAGAGCGAGGTATGTAGGCGGTGCTACAGAGTTCTTGAAGTGGTGGCCTAAC
TACGGCTACACTAGAAGAACAGTATTTGGTATCTGCGCTCTGCTGAAGCCAGTTACCTTCGGAAAAAGAG
TTGGTAGCTCTTGATCCGGCAAACAAACCACCGCTGGTAGCGGTGGTTTTTTTGTTTGCAAGCAGCAGAT
TACGCGCAGAAAAAAAGGATCTCAAGAAGATCCTTTGATCTTTTCTACGGGGTCTGACGCTCAGTGGAAC
GAAAACTCACGTTAAGGGATTTTGGTCATGAGATTATCAAAAAGGATCTTCACCTAGATCCTTTTAAATT
AAAAATGAAGTTTTAAATCAATCTAAAGTATATATGAGTAAACTTGGTCTGACAGTTACCAATGCTTAAT
CAGTGAGGCACCTATCTCAGCGATCTGTCTATTTCGTTCATCCATAGTTGCCTGACTCCCCGTCGTGTAG
ATAACTACGATACGGGAGGGCTTACCATCTGGCCCCAGTGCTGCAATGATACCGCGAGACCCACGCTCAC
CGGCTCCAGATTTATCAGCAATAAACCAGCCAGCCGGAAGGGCCGAGCGCAGAAGTGGTCCTGCAACTTT
ATCCGCCTCCATCCAGTCTATTAATTGTTGCCGGGAAGCTAGAGTAAGTAGTTCGCCAGTTAATAGTTTG
CGCAACGTTGTTGCCATTGCTACAGGCATCGTGGTGTCACGCTCGTCGTTTGGTATGGCTTCATTCAGCT
CCGGTTCCCAACGATCAAGGCGAGTTACATGATCCCCCATGTTGTGCAAAAAAGCGGTTAGCTCCTTCGG
TCCTCCGATCGTTGTCAGAAGTAAGTTGGCCGCAGTGTTATCACTCATGGTTATGGCAGCACTGCATAAT
TCTCTTACTGTCATGCCATCCGTAAGATGCTTTTCTGTGACTGGTGAGTACTCAACCAAGTCATTCTGAG
AATAGTGTATGCGGCGACCGAGTTGCTCTTGCCCGGCGTCAATACGGGATAATACCGCGCCACATAGCAG
AACTTTAAAAGTGCTCATCATTGGAAAACGTTCTTCGGGGCGAAAACTCTCAAGGATCTTACCGCTGTTG
AGATCCAGTTCGATGTAACCCACTCGTGCACCCAACTGATCTTCAGCATCTTTTACTTTCACCAGCGTTT
CTGGGTGAGCAAAAACAGGAAGGCAAAATGCCGCAAAAAAGGGAATAAGGGCGACACGGAAATGTTGAAT
ACTCATACTCTTCCTTTTTCAATATTATTGAAGCATTTATCAGGGTTATTGTCTCATGAGCGGATACATA
TTTGAATGTATTTAGAAAAATAAACAAATAGGGGTTCCGCGCACATTTCCCCGAAAAGTGCCACCTGACG
TCTAAGAAACCATTATTATCATGACATTAACCTATAAAAATAGGCGTATCACGAGGCC
Features (pLannotate 1.2.2; 9 found; start..end, strand, type, name):
    305..323     +  promoter       T7 promoter: promoter for bacteriophage T7 RNA polymerase
    383..1708    -  CDS            TUBB4B: TBB4B_HUMAN - Also known as TUBB2C. Experimental evidence at protein level: Swiss-Prot protein existence level 1. Tubulin is the major constituent of microtubules. It binds two moles of GTP, one at an exchangeable site on the beta chain and one at a non-exchangeable site on the alpha chain. From Homo sapiens (Human).
   1727..2107    -  CDS            eco47IR (fragment): T2E7_ECOLX - Protein predicted: Swiss-Prot protein existence level 4. Recognizes the double-stranded sequence GGWCC and cleaves after G-1. From Escherichia coli.
   2160..2190    -  promoter       lac UV5 promoter: E. coli lac promoter with an "up" mutation
   2205..2226    -  protein_bind   CAP binding site: CAP binding activates transcription in the presence of cAMP. E. coli catabolite activator protein
   2251..2334    -  CDS            lacI (fragment): lac repressor; lacI; The lac repressor binds to the lac operator to inhibit transcription in E. coli. This inhibition can be relieved by adding lactose or isopropyl-β-D-thiogalactopyranoside (IPTG).
   2517..3105    -  rep_origin     ori: high-copy-number ColE1/pMB1/pBR322/pUC origin of replication
   3276..4136    -  CDS            AmpR: β-lactamase; bla; confers resistance to ampicillin, carbenicillin, and related antibiotics
   4137..4241    -  promoter       AmpR promoter: bla
