[The description below was written by a language model from this plasmid's Addgene catalogue record and pLannotate feature annotations shown in this document.]
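Description:
pJet1.2-tHe-Tub2C is a bacterial cloning plasmid that stores the coding sequence of Tub2C, a beta-tubulin from the tardigrade Hypsibius exemplaris, in the commercial pJET1.2 PCR-cloning backbone. The plasmid totals 4,328 bp, of which the insert accounts for about 1.3 kb. It replicates in E. coli from a high-copy ColE1/pUC-type origin and is selected with ampicillin through the β-lactamase gene driven by its own bla promoter.

The automated annotation labels the insert as human TUBB4B (also called TUBB2C). This reflects the strong conservation of beta-tubulins and a best database match, not the true source, which the catalogue gives as the tardigrade gene. The insert lies within the eco47IR gene, of which a fragment is annotated directly next to the tubulin ORF. In pJET1.2 this gene encodes a restriction endonuclease that is lethal to the host and is expressed from a lac UV5 promoter. Interrupting it with an insert provides positive selection, since only recombinant clones survive. A CAP binding site and a lacI fragment sit upstream of that promoter as backbone remnants. A T7 promoter flanks the cloning site, but the tubulin ORF is annotated on the opposite strand. T7 transcription would therefore produce antisense rather than sense RNA, and the record shows no eukaryotic promoter, tag or reporter.

The construct is thus best regarded as a sequence-verified storage and template clone, useful for subcloning or PCR amplification of Tub2C into expression vectors. It was deposited alongside a study on the phylogenetic and functional characterization of tardigrade tubulins.
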