Addgene plasmid #201722: pJet1.2-tHe-Tub2C
Purpose: Tardigrade (Hypsibius exemplaris) beta-tubulin Tub2C
Depositing lab: Stanislav Vinopal. Depositing organization: Jan Evangelista Purkyne University in Usti nad Labem. Publication: Phylogenetic and functional characterization of water bears (Tardigrada) tubulins. Novotna Floriancicova K, Baltzis A, Smejkal J, Czernekova M, Kaczmarek L, Maly J, Notredame C, Vinopal S. Sci Rep. 2023 Mar 30;13(1):5194. doi: 10.1038/s41598-023-31992-z. PubMed 36997657.
Backbone
  Vector backbone: pJet1.2
  Backbone manufacturer: Thermo Fischer Scientific
  Backbone size w/o insert (bp): 2974
  Total vector size (bp): 4328
Growth in bacteria
  Bacterial resistance: Ampicillin, 100 μg/mL
  Growth temperature: 37°C
  Growth strain: DH5alpha
  Copy number: High Copy
Gene/Insert
  Gene/Insert name: Tub2C
  Species: Hypsibius exemplaris
  Insert size (bp): 1335
  GenBank ID: OQ282844
  Cloning method: TOPO Cloning
  Sequencing primers: 5′ pJET1.2 Forward Sequencing Primer (5'-CGACTCACTATAGGGAGAGCGGC-3'); 3′ pJET1.2 Reverse Sequencing Primer (5'-AAGAACATCGATTTTCCATGGCAG-3')
Terms and licenses: Academic/Nonprofit Terms; Industry Terms: Not Available to Industry
How to cite: pJet1.2-tHe-Tub2C was a gift from Stanislav Vinopal (Addgene plasmid # 201722 ; http://n2t.net/addgene:201722 ; RRID:Addgene_201722)
